Addgene plasmid #167135: pBJ6
Purpose: A gentamycin resistant plasmid for Tn7-mediated chromosomal integration of Photorhabdus luminescens luxCDABE operon with Pkan promoter
Depositing lab: Akira Mine. Depositing organization: Ritsumeikan University. Publication: A versatile Tn7 transposon-based bioluminescence tagging tool for quantitative and spatial detection of bacteria in plants. Matsumoto A, Schluter T, Melkonian K, Takeda A, Nakagami H, Mine A. Plant Commun. 2021 Jul 20;3(1):100227. doi: 10.1016/j.xplc.2021.100227. eCollection 2022 Jan 10. PubMed 35059625.
Backbone
  Vector backbone: pBBRMCS-5
  Backbone manufacturer: Kenneth M. Peterson
  Vector type: Bacterial Expression, Luciferase
Growth in bacteria
  Bacterial resistance: Gentamicin, 10 μg/mL
  Growth temperature: 37°C
  Growth strain: DH5alpha
  Copy number: Unknown
Gene/Insert
  Gene/Insert name: luxCDABE
  Species: Photorhabdus luminescens
  Insert size (bp): 7600
  Promoter: Kanamycin promoter
  Cloning method: Gibson Cloning
  Sequencing primers: 5′ GACAATATTATGCAACCGTA
Resource information
  A portion of this plasmid was derived from a plasmid made by: tnsABCD and luxCDABE genes were amplified from pBEN276 (Addgene plasmid #69150).
Terms and licenses: Academic/Nonprofit Terms; Industry Terms: Not Available to Industry
How to cite: pBJ6 was a gift from Akira Mine (Addgene plasmid # 167135 ; http://n2t.net/addgene:167135 ; RRID:Addgene_167135)
