[The description below was written by a language model from this plasmid's Addgene catalogue record and pLannotate feature annotations shown in this document.]
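Description:
pBJ6 is a large (about 23.4 kb) broad-host-range bacterial plasmid built on the pBBR1MCS-5 backbone and designed to deliver a bioluminescence cassette into bacterial chromosomes by Tn7 transposition. It is propagated in E. coli and selected with gentamicin through the aacC1 acetyltransferase gene (GmR), which is driven by the class 1 integron Pc promoter. Replication is supported by the pBBR1 oriV and its Rep protein. The annotation also detects an IncP-type oriV together with trfA, so a second broad-host-range replication module appears to be present. Remnants of the backbone cloning region (lacZα fragment, lac promoter/operator, T3, T7 and SP6 promoters) and short fragments of other resistance genes are also annotated and are unlikely to be functional.

The payload is a mini-Tn7 element bounded by the Tn7L and Tn7R ends. It encloses the Photorhabdus luminescens luxCDABE operon, which the record states is expressed from a kanamycin-resistance gene promoter (Pkan). This promoter is not annotated as a feature, though a Tn5-derived fragment lies immediately upstream of luxC. luxA and luxB encode the luciferase subunits, and luxC, luxD and luxE form the fatty acid reductase system that makes the aldehyde substrate, so tagged cells emit light without added substrate. Outside the transposon ends, the same plasmid carries tnsA, tnsB, tnsC and tnsD, with a truncated tnsE. These sit downstream of an araC/araBAD promoter module and are followed by rrnB terminators. They supply the transposition machinery that directs site-specific insertion at the chromosomal attTn7 site. The tns and lux genes were amplified from an earlier Tn7-lux plasmid and assembled by Gibson cloning. The construct is intended for stable luminescent tagging of bacteria, enabling quantitative and spatial detection of bacteria in plants.
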