Features (pLannotate 1.2.2; 47 found; start..end, strand, type, name):
     26..191     +  mobile_element Tn7L: mini-Tn7 element (left end of the Tn7 transposon) Tn7
    296..985     -  CDS            lamB (fragment): LAMB_ECOLI - Also known as malB. Experimental evidence at protein level: Swiss-Prot protein existence level 1. Involved in the transport of maltose and maltodextrins (PubMed:3301537, PubMed:2832377, PubMed:11742115, PubMed:7824948, PubMed:8805519, PubMed:9299337). Indispensable for translocation of maltodextrins (alpha 1-4 linked polyglucosyls) containing more than three glucosyl moieties. A hydrophobic path ('greasy slide') of aromatic residues serves to guide and select the sugars for transport through the channel (PubMed:7824948, PubMed:8805519, PubMed:9299337, PubMed:11742115). Also acts a
    986..1024    +  CDS            lacI (fragment): lac repressor; lacI; The lac repressor binds to the lac operator to inhibit transcription in E. coli. This inhibition can be relieved by adding lactose or isopropyl-β-D-thiogalactopyranoside (IPTG).
   1037..1058    +  protein_bind   CAP binding site: CAP binding activates transcription in the presence of cAMP. E. coli catabolite activator protein
   1073..1103    +  promoter       lac promoter: promoter for the E. coli lac operon
   1107..1129    +  protein_bind   lac operator (fragment): The lac repressor binds to the lac operator to inhibit transcription in E. coli. This inhibition can be relieved by adding lactose or isopropyl-β-D-thiogalactopyranoside (IPTG). lac repressor encoded by lacI
   1169..1187    +  promoter       SP6 promoter: promoter for bacteriophage SP6 RNA polymerase
   1300..2388    -  CDS            luxE: LUXE_ALIFS - Protein inferred from homology: Swiss-Prot protein existence level 3. Acyl-protein synthetase activates tetradecanoic acid. It is a component of the fatty acid reductase complex responsible for converting tetradecanoic acid to the aldehyde which serves as substrate in the luciferase-catalyzed reaction. From Aliivibrio fischeri (Vibrio fischeri).
   2456..3427    -  CDS            luxB: LUXB1_PHOLU - Experimental evidence at protein level: Swiss-Prot protein existence level 1. Light-emitting reaction in luminous bacteria. The specific role of the beta subunit is unknown, but it is absolutely required for bioluminescence activity. From Photorhabdus luminescens (Xenorhabdus luminescens).
   3448..4524    -  CDS            luxA: LUXA1_PHOLU - Experimental evidence at protein level: Swiss-Prot protein existence level 1. Light-emitting reaction in luminous bacteria. From Photorhabdus luminescens (Xenorhabdus luminescens).
   4704..5624    -  CDS            luxD: LUXD1_PHOLU - Experimental evidence at protein level: Swiss-Prot protein existence level 1. Acyl transferase is part of the fatty acid reductase system required for aldehyde biosynthesis; it produces fatty acids for the luminescent reaction. From Photorhabdus luminescens (Xenorhabdus luminescens).
   5640..7079    -  CDS            luxC: LUXC_PHOLL - Protein inferred from homology: Swiss-Prot protein existence level 3. LuxC is the fatty acid reductase enzyme responsible for synthesis of the aldehyde substrate for the luminescent reaction catalyzed by luciferase. From Photorhabdus laumondii subsp. laumondii (strain DSM 15139 / CIP 105565 / TT01).
   7182..7463    -  CDS            tnpA (fragment): TN5P_ECOLX - Also known as tnp. Experimental evidence at protein level: Swiss-Prot protein existence level 1. Mediates transposition of transposon Tn5 by a 'cut and paste' mechanism. First, the monomeric transposase binds the 19 bp inverted DNA repeats flanking the transposon. Then, dimerization of the DNA- bound transposase creates a synaptic DNA complex. After nicking of the first DNA strand, excision of the transposon proceeds through a series of intermediates. The transposase then mediates the insertion of the transposon at a new site by strand transfer. The activity of the wild- type tran
   7447..7645    +  mobile_element Tn7R (fragment): mini-Tn7 element (right end of the Tn7 transposon) Tn7
   7683..7701    +  promoter       tet promoter (fragment): E. coli promoter for tetracycline efflux protein gene
   7791..8669    -  CDS            araC: L-arabinose regulatory protein; araC
   8696..8980    +  promoter       araBAD promoter: araBAD; promoter of the L-arabinose operon of E. coli; the araC regulatory gene is transcribed in the opposite direction (Guzman et al., 1995)
   9001..9019    +  misc_feature   MCS (fragment): pUC18/19 multiple cloning site
   9098..9916    +  CDS            tnsA: TNSA_ECOLX - Experimental evidence at protein level: Swiss-Prot protein existence level 1. Required for Tn7 transposition. Forms the transposase, together with TnsB. TnsA executes the 5'-DNA strand breakage reaction. TnsABC and TnsD promote high-frequency insertion of Tn7 into a specific target site known as ATT-Tn7 whereas TnsABC and TnsD promote low- frequency insertion into many different sites. From Escherichia coli.
   9906..12011   +  CDS            tnsB: TNSB_ECOLX - Experimental evidence at protein level: Swiss-Prot protein existence level 1. Sequence-specific, DNA-binding protein required for Tn7 transposition. Recognizes sequences necessary for recombination at both left and right ends of Tn7 and, together with TnsA, forms the transposase. TnsB executes the 5'-DNA strand breakage and joining reactions. From Escherichia coli.
  12011..13675   +  CDS            tnsC: TNSC_ECOLX - Experimental evidence at protein level: Swiss-Prot protein existence level 1. TnsABC + TnsD promote high-frequency insertion of Tn7 into a specific target site known as att-Tn7 whereas TnsABC + TnsE promote low-frequency insertion into many different sites. From Escherichia coli.
  13681..15204   +  CDS            tnsD: TNSD_ECOLX - Protein predicted: Swiss-Prot protein existence level 4. TnsABC + TnsD promote high-frequency insertion of Tn7 into a specific target site known as att-Tn7 whereas TnsABC + TnsE promote low-frequency insertion into many different sites. From Escherichia coli.
  15211..15600   +  CDS            tnsE (fragment): TNSE_ECOLX - Experimental evidence at protein level: Swiss-Prot protein existence level 1. TnsABC + TnsD promote high-frequency insertion of Tn7 into a specific target site known as att-Tn7 whereas TnsABC + TnsE promote low-frequency insertion into many different sites. From Escherichia coli.
  15601..15638   +  misc_feature   MCS (fragment): pUC18/19 multiple cloning site
  15722..15837   +  ncRNA          5S rRNA: Accession: RF00001 - 5S ribosomal RNA
  15841..15927   +  terminator     rrnB T1 terminator: Escherichia coli rrnB; transcription terminator T1 from the E. coli rrnB gene
  16019..16046   +  terminator     rrnB T2 terminator: transcription terminator T2 from the E. coli rrnB gene
  16065..16103   +  promoter       AmpR promoter (fragment): bla
  16127..16145   -  promoter       T3 promoter: promoter for bacteriophage T3 RNA polymerase
  16188..16210   -  protein_bind   lac operator (fragment): The lac repressor binds to the lac operator to inhibit transcription in E. coli. This inhibition can be relieved by adding lactose or isopropyl-β-D-thiogalactopyranoside (IPTG). lac repressor encoded by lacI
  16214..16244   -  promoter       lac promoter: promoter for the E. coli lac operon
  16259..16280   -  protein_bind   CAP binding site: CAP binding activates transcription in the presence of cAMP. E. coli catabolite activator protein
  16293..16385   -  CDS            lacI (fragment): lac repressor; lacI; The lac repressor binds to the lac operator to inhibit transcription in E. coli. This inhibition can be relieved by adding lactose or isopropyl-β-D-thiogalactopyranoside (IPTG).
  16396..16512   -  CDS            CmR (fragment): chloramphenicol acetyltransferase; cat; confers resistance to chloramphenicol
  16550..16578   +  promoter       Pc promoter: intI1 (promoter lies within the coding sequence); class 1 integron promoter
  16767..17300   +  CDS            GmR: gentamycin acetyltransferase; aacC1; confers resistance to gentamycin
  18582..19353   +  rep_origin     pBBR1 oriV: replication origin of the broad-host-range plasmid pBBR1 from Bordetella bronchiseptica; requires the pBBR1 Rep protein for replication
  19354..20016   +  CDS            pBBR1 Rep: replication protein for the broad-host-range plasmid pBBR1 from Bordetella bronchiseptica
  20077..20146   +  CDS            TcR (fragment): tetracycline efflux protein; tet; confers resistance to tetracycline
  20228..20759   +  rep_origin     oriV: incP origin of replication
  20823..21101   +  CDS            klaC (fragment): KLAC_ECOLX - Also known as telB. Protein predicted: Swiss-Prot protein existence level 4. Belongs to the kla operon, which is associated with cryptic tellurite resistance, and IncW plasmid fertility inhibition. From Escherichia coli.
  21121..21444   +  CDS            tnpA (fragment): TN5P_ECOLX - Also known as tnp. Experimental evidence at protein level: Swiss-Prot protein existence level 1. Mediates transposition of transposon Tn5 by a 'cut and paste' mechanism. First, the monomeric transposase binds the 19 bp inverted DNA repeats flanking the transposon. Then, dimerization of the DNA- bound transposase creates a synaptic DNA complex. After nicking of the first DNA strand, excision of the transposon proceeds through a series of intermediates. The transposase then mediates the insertion of the transposon at a new site by strand transfer. The activity of the wild- type tran
  21488..22633   +  CDS            trfA: trans-acting replication protein that binds to and activates oriV
  22996..23027   -  CDS            CmR (fragment): chloramphenicol acetyltransferase confers resistance to chloramphenicol
  23027..23104   +  rep_origin     M13 ori (fragment): M13 bacteriophage origin of replication; arrow indicates direction of (+) strand synthesis
  23108..23263   -  CDS            lacZα (fragment): LacZα fragment of β-galactosidase; lacZ fragment
  23271..23289   +  promoter       T7 promoter: promoter for bacteriophage T7 RNA polymerase
>Addgene plasmid #167135 | pBJ6 | addgene full sequence | sequence record 330485 | Addgene NGS Result
TCTGGAAGAAATAGCGCTTTCAGCCTGTGGGCGGACAAAATAGTTGGGAACTGGGAGGGGTGGAAATGGA
GTTTTTAAGGATTATTTAGGGAAGAGTGACAAAATAGATGGGAACTGGGTGTAGCGTCGTAAGCTAATAC
GAAAATTAAAAATGACAAAATAGTTTGGAACTAGATTTCACTTATCTGGTTGGTCGACACTAGTATTACC
CTGTTATCCCTAGATTTAAATGATATCGGATCCTAGTAAGCCACGTTTTAATTAATCAGATCCCTCAATA
GCGGCCGCAAGCTTACCACCAGATTTCCATCTGGGCACCGAAGGTCCACTCGTCGCTGTCGCCACGACCG
AAGCTGCCGCCGTTGAAATCAGCAGGAACGGCTTTGCCGAAGTTCGCGTTGTTATCAGCGTTACCGGTGT
AGTCGTAACCCCATTTCTCATCCCACTTGGCGTAGGTTGCGAAGACACGAATAGCCGGGCGTGACCAGAT
GCTGTCGCCAGCCTGCCATTGTTGTGCGAGGGTAATTTTGTACTGATTGTTCTTGTCGCCGGTGCGCTGG
GATTCGACGTTGTCGTAGCCGATTTCCATCACGGTGCTCATGATTGGCGTCCACTTGTACATCGGGCGAA
TACCGACGGTCCACCACTTGGTGCCGTTGTCGTTATCCCAGTTGATATCCTGGTACATACCCACGTACAT
CATGTCCCAGTTGTCGCCCATGGAGATCGCACCGTGGTCGAGGATACGCAGCATGTGACCGTTGTTGTTG
ATATTGTAGGCAAATTTTTCGTTATCAAATGCAACGCCAGAACCCTGCGACAGCCCTTTACCCTGCGAGG
TCATCGAGTCAGTAGCGTACTGAACAACAAACTTGTTAAAGCCCTTCAGGACACTCTGAGTATGTTCAGC
AGTGAATAACCAGCCGTCTTTCGATGCGCCATCAACCAGACGATAGTTATCACGCAAGTTGGCACGACCG
TAGTCCTGGCACGACAGGTTTCCCGACTGGAAAGCGGGCAGTGAGCGCAACGCAATTAATGTGAGTTAGC
TCACTCATTAGGCACCCCAGGCTTTACACTTTATGCTTCCGGCTCGTATGTTGTGTGGAATTGTGAGCGG
ATAACAATTTCACACAGGAAACAGCTATGACCATGATTACGCCAAGCTATTTAGGTGACACTATAGAATA
CTCAAGCTATGCATCAAGCTTGGTACCGAGCTCGGATCCGAATTCACTCCCTTGCCATCGCGATGCATCT
TAAAATCCATAGAGTATATCAACTATTAAATGCTTGGTTTAAGCTTAAAGCACACCCTTTCTGTGCCCTC
GTATTGGCGCGACGTAAAATCTCAACAAGTACACCAGGATATTGACCATATTCTCTGCTCATTATCCCGA
CATCATCGGTAACAATAAATGCCGGATAACTCGTTGATGACGCATCCATATAACTCATCAAACCCGGCAT
TCCATCAGGTACAGGTTTCAATGTTTCAGGATCAAGTGCTCGCGCATATACCCACGGCGGAACACGTTTA
CGTTGCATTTCATCCTCAAAGAAACAAGTGTTGAGTTCAACTTGATTAAATATATCGCGGATTTGACTAA
TATTATTGAGGTTGAACGTGTCGAATAAAAGATGATTGAAATCATCGCGTTTTAGGGACTCTTTTTCATA
ACTTTTCCAGCCGCCCCCCGTTATGATATAAAGGTTTTTATCCCCATAAAATGAGATATTTTTATCTTTC
ATATACTGGCAGAGCAAATAAATAAAGTATGGTGAGCCGATAAGACAAATATCTTTTCCTTGATTTTTTA
TTCGCTCAAGGCTATTCAATGTCTTAACAAAATCTATTCGTTCTTCCATTACGGTAAATGTCGTGGGATA
TAATAATTCTACCAAGCTCATAACATATTTAAACCAAATGTTATGAGCATTAAATCTATCTGGCCCTAAG
TTGACCAACTCTATTTGATGATCAAACCAACTACCAACATATTTCATGCCATAACTCACAGAGCCTAAGA
GTCTCTCAATACTTAGTCTGTTACGCGCCACCTGACTTTTTAAACCACTCGTGCCGCTGCTGGTAAACCA
ACTTTCAATCTCGTTCTCCTGAGAAGTTAATAAGCGAGTAAACTTAAAAACTGATGTTGGGAATACAGGT
ATGTCATCAATTTCCGTAATATTGTCGTCTACTTTGTGTACCTGACAGTAGTGACGGTATTCTTGACAAT
GTTTATAGTGATTACGAAATGCATCAAGAACAAATTTGTTTCTGATTTTTTCCTGTTCATCGTAAGACCA
AGCTAATGGATCGCTGGAAAAAATCAAATCATCAATTTCTGAGCTTGCTATGATCTCTTGTTTATCAACA
TATGAAGTCATACCTGTTTTACCCCTCCAAATAATTTAGAGAATATGGCAGCGTTGCTGCCATATTCTTT
TACTACATGTGGTACTTTTTAATATTATCATTAACAATATTGATTACGTTTTTTTGGTGCATCAAGTCAT
TCATTGGTTCAAAAGATAACAATACACTTTTTGCACCGCACTTTTCAATTGCCAGCTTAGCCGCAGCTAT
ACATTCCGTATAATCTCCGACAGCGTTTTCTGTGATTATCTCTTCAAGTTTATTTTCGAGATTTTCATTA
GGATACATTTCAAGAACATAATCACGGATAAATGCACGCGTCTCTTGTTTAGCTTTGTGACTATCTTCGT
TATAGTTAACCAATACCATTAACTGATGATCTATCGCTGATAAGTCAATACCATATTTATCAGCAACGGC
TTTATACCTTTCAGCATATTCATATCTAACATCATTGGAGTCATCCCACTTAAAGATGAGAGGAATGCCT
TTTTTAGCCGCCCACTCAACAATATGATGACTGGTTGCTGTGACATATCTCCGAGGCCCGCCTTGGGTAT
AAGCGTGGGGGTTTACCGATATTTTAGGGAAACTATAAAAATCATTATCGGGATTACAATAGCCTGTTGT
TAAAGCATCGTTAATGATTTCATAACACTCTTCAAATAGTTGCTGTTGATATTCAACAGGGCGATTAAAA
AGACGCATTTCATCTTTTTTTTCACAATCACTAAACCCTAAAATAAATCTCCCTTCGCTTAATTGATCCA
ATAAGCAAGCCTCCTCCGCTATTCGGACAGGATGATGAGTTGTAATGATGTGATTCAATGAGCCAATTTT
AATTTTTTCTGTTAAACCGAGCAAAAAACCAGAAACAGTCAGAGGAGCACCGACAACACCATTACCTGAA
AAATGATTTTCATACACCAAAATCTGTTCAAAATTCAACTTATCAACATACTCTGTTATTTCCTGCATGC
GAACTATACTTTGTTCTTGAACAGTTGTTGAATTGATGAAGTTAAGGAAGAACAATCCAAATTTCATTTC
TTTTTCCTTAGCTACTATAATAGCGAACGTTGTTTTTCTTTAAGAAACGGCATGACATCAGACTGGAAGA
GCTTCATGGAAGCAATAATTTCGTCTACTGTTCCATTCGCTTCAAACCCACAACAGATATTTGATATTCC
CGTGGCATCAATGTCTTTTTGAATTATGTCAATGCATTCCTGCGGGGTTCCCACGGGATTGATTTCGTAA
CTGTAATCAATGCGGCGATTAGTATCTCTATGTCCCTTTAATACAAAGTCACGCCACTGCCCTTTATTGA
AATCATAACCTCTTGTTTTGTCTGAATCATCAAAAATGGTCGTGGCATTCACATAAGAATCATACCAATG
CCCTAGAAAATCCCGACAAATCTCTTGCGCTTTATTTGAGTCATAATTTACAGATGTTATATATGATAAG
CAATGGTCGATATTATGAATATCGTGCCCATATTCTTGAGCCACCTCGTTATAAAGCTCAAGCTGTGCTT
TCTTTTCGTTAGTATTTATAATCCAACTTAATATCATCGGTAAACCAAATTGAGCGGCCCATTCAGTTGT
CGAGGCTGATTCAGCAACCACATAAACAGGGGCTCCACCTTTACTATATGCTGTCGGGTTTACTTTTACC
TTATGGAACTTGATATGTTCATTATCAGCTTCCATATATCCCTCTGTCATGCCATTTTTTATCAACCCGT
ACCAGCACTCCGTTAAAGCGCGACTGTTATTCATATCCGTGCCAAATACGCGAAAGTCTTTATTGTAAAG
CCCCCGACAAATACCAAACCGAAATCGTCCTTTTGACATTTGATCCAATAAATTCACATCTTCAAGTTGG
CGCACTGGATGAGCGGTGGGAAGAACAATAGCCGCAGTCCCTACATTCAATTTTTTGGTTGCACCAAGTA
AATATGCAGCAGCGACATAAGGGTTACCAAGCAAACCAAACTCCGTGAAATGATGCTCCAGTAACCATAC
AGTATCAAAACCACACTCCTCAGAAATACGACCTAATTTAACCAAACGTTTCATTACTTCTGTTTGAGAA
AATTGGGGGGGTTGGTATGTAAGCAAAAAGTTTCCAAATTTCATAGAGAGCCCTTATATTTGAGTGATAG
AATTAACTATACCCGTTATCTTTCAAGTTGCTTCTTTGTTGGCTGCACTCACTCACCCCGGTCACATAGT
TTGCTATGCTCCCGGGATTCGCTCCCTTGCCGTCGCGATCCATCTTGAAATCTATAGGGTAATATCTATC
CCAATAGGTTTTAAGACAGCGAAATCGCTTGATTTTCAATCTCAATTTTCATTCGACGTTCATTGACTGT
CGCAATAGTTAGATGTTCGAATGATGGTTCAATAATATCAACATCAATATCCAGACGATCATTATCCATC
GCGATAGCAGCCTTCGTAACCGATTGATAAAAATTGCGCAGGACCACTAAGTTTTCACCCAAGTCATGCG
AACTCCCTAGCAAAGAATATATCTTGCATCGATTACTACGAATATTTGATAACAATGTGATAACTTCATC
TTGCTTTACCCAATTGTCGTTATTTGCAGTAAAAGCAATAAACGGTATATCAAGATACATCATGCTATTG
ATTGTAGAAGTTAAATCTTCCCAGCCAAAATCAAGGCAATCTCTCGCAAAGACTTCAGCACCCAATTTAT
GGCCTTCAAAATCCAAATTATTCGGCAATTCATTAATGGGTAAACTGAGATAATCAAATCCTAAAGCTCT
TTCAAGCGTATATCTTAAGTTAACAACACCGACTGCGGTGATTAAAAATGAAACATTAATTTCAGATAGA
CTTGCATAAACTATCCGTGCAGATAAGCTTGAAGCCAAAATACCACGGTTATTTATTTTTCGTGTATTTA
ACCAATCAACCACGGCTAATAGGCTCTGTTTTCCTATAGACATTGTAAATTCATCAATTGTCCCTGAACT
CAACCCAACGTGGTGAAGTGAATCATAGCGAATCACATGAAACCCATTCCGCGATAAATATTCCGCTAAA
CCAGCAAAATGATCCATCCTTCGGGCAAAACCCGACGCAATAATAATGGTATTCTTTCTCTTTGGGCTGT
TTTCTTCTGGCAGCGTTTCCCAAACATGAATTTTTTTATTTCCTTCAACACAAAGAACATGGTCGATGGT
TTTATATTTGGATTTATTTTCCATACTTTTTACCTATTACGGGACAAATACAAGGAACTTATCTTCTTCC
AGGAATCGAGTCTGTTCTATTTCAACCGCAACATCCTTAGCAGTATAATGAGATGGCCTCTCATGAGAAA
TATATGTCACTAATCGTTGTAACGGCCTCATTCCGTCATGAGATCCACCAACTCGAAATATATTATTCAT
TCCTGCTTCTACAATCCTTTCCGCACCTCTTAATGCCAACGCATCTCGATACTTAAATGCGGATTCCCAA
GGAAAAATAGATATGGTTTGTGTCTTATTTTTTTGAACATAAGGCAATACTTGCTCAATATTATCGACGT
GATGAAGATACACACATCTGCCAAGTGGTTGATTAAATTCCACACCCGCATTTGACTCAATAATCATCCA
ACGTTGATGAACATCCACCTCTACTTTTAATCCAGCAAATAAGCTCTCTTTTTGGACTAAAGAATAGGCC
GCCTTTTCATCAAAATCTTTTTTGGCGTTTGGTAATATATGCGCATATAGATTAAGTTTTTCTATCAACG
CTAACTTAAATTCCTCATACTGATTTCCCATGTAATATATGTTTTGGGCAGAAAAACAAGCGCGCTGATC
GTAAAAACAAATATCATGAGCCGCACCGGTAGCTGCTGACGTTAAATCAACTGGATTATCAATAATGCAA
AAACTCTTTTTAGAGCCAAATTTAATCACGTCAGCATAGGGTGGTGCATGTTCTACAGCCCAATTAATCG
CATCTTCCCCTCCCCAAGCGACAATAACATCCATATGTTGCATAATTTCTTTTGCGAGTGATGTATCACC
TTGGTGTGGCCAATATACAACAGACAAAGAGCGCGTTATCGGATGATTAGGGTCTACATCGATAAAGCTT
AACGCTAATGCATTAGCGGTAAAGGGATCGGTTGACGATGTTTTTATAATACACTGATTCTTGGTTAAAA
TTGCGCGTAATATAGACATGATCCCAGATAATGGAACATTACCTGCCAACAGATGTATAGACTTACCTTT
CGGAAAAGCCTTAATATAACTTTCATCCTGAGGTAGCCATTCATCCATGATATGGCGAGAACCAAGTTCA
TTTTCTACAACATCATAAAGGCCACCTTTAGAACATAAAATCATAGATATCCAGTTGGCCTCTAACTTGG
CCATTGCTTCTGAATATCCCATATATTTTTTTAAATCACGAATGTATGTCCTGCGCCTTGAATATTCTTC
ATTTTTCCATCTTTGCCCTACCGTATAGAGAAAATTGACAATATTATGCAACCGTAATTTATTATTTTCA
TTATAATCAATAATGTTTTTTACATGAGAATTATTCAATATTGGCAGGTAAACACTATTATCACCAAAAT
TAATGGATTGCACTAAATCATCACTTTCGGGAAAAATTTCAACCTGGCCGTTAATAATGAATGAAATTTT
TTTAGTCATATTAGCCATCCATTTAATGGGGTAACTTCAACTTAAGTTATTGTTTAATCATCTTGCAAAC
TGGTTGTACCGCGAAACGATCCTCATCCTGTCTCTTGATCAGATCTTGATCCCCTGCGCCATCAGATCCT
TGGCGGCAAGAAAGCCATCCAGTTTACTTTGCAGGGCTTCCCAACCTTACCAGAGGGCGCCCCAGCTGGC
AATTCCGGTTCGCTTGCTGTCCATAAAACCGCCCAGTCTAGCTATCGCCATGTAAGCCCACTGCAAGCTA
CCTGCTTTCTCTTTGCGCTTGCGTTTTCCCTTGTCCAGATAGCCCAGTAGCTGACATTCATCCGCACCTA
GGAGGCGCGCCACGGCCGCGTCGACCCCACGCCCCTCTTTAATACGACGGGCAATTTGCACTTCAGAAAA
TGAAGAGTTTGCTTTAGCCATAACAAAAGTCCAGTATGCTTTTTCACAGCATAACTGGACTGATTTCAGT
TTACAACTATTCTGTCTAGTTTAAGACTTTATTGTCATAGTTTAGATCTATTTTGTTCAGTTTAAGACTT
TATTGTCCGCCCACAGGCCACGATGCGTCCGGCGTAGAGGATCTGCTCATGTTTGACAGCTTATCATCGA
TGCATAATGTGCCTGTCAAATGGACGAAGCAGGGATTCTGCAAACCCTATGCTACTCCGTCAAGCCGTCA
ATTGTCTGATTCGTTACCAATTATGACAACTTGACGGCTACATCATTCACTTTTTCTTCACAACCGGCAC
GGAACTCGCTCGGGCTGGCCCCGGTGCATTTTTTAAATACCCGCGAGAAATAGAGTTGATCGTCAAAACC
AACATTGCGACCGACGGTGGCGATAGGCATCCGGGTGGTGCTCAAAAGCAGCTTCGCCTGGCTGATACGT
TGGTCCTCGCGCCAGCTTAAGACGCTAATCCCTAACTGCTGGCGGAAAAGATGTGACAGACGCGACGGCG
ACAAGCAAACATGCTGTGCGACGCTGGCGATATCAAAATTGCTGTCTGCCAGGTGATCGCTGATGTACTG
ACAAGCCTCGCGTACCCGATTATCCATCGGTGGATGGAGCGACTCGTTAATCGCTTCCATGCGCCGCAGT
AACAATTGCTCAAGCAGATTTATCGCCAGCAGCTCCGAATAGCGCCCTTCCCCTTGCCCGGCGTTAATGA
TTTGCCCAAACAGGTCGCTGAAATGCGGCTGGTGCGCTTCATCCGGGCGAAAGAACCCCGTATTGGCAAA
TATTGACGGCCAGTTAAGCCATTCATGCCAGTAGGCGCGCGGACGAAAGTAAACCCACTGGTGATACCAT
TCGCGAGCCTCCGGATGACGACCGTAGTGATGAATCTCTCCTGGCGGGAACAGCAAAATATCACCCGGTC
GGCAAACAAATTCTCGTCCCTGATTTTTCACCACCCCCTGACCGCGAATGGTGAGATTGAGAATATAACC
TTTCATTCCCAGCGGTCGGTCGATAAAAAAATCGAGATAACCGTTGGCCTCAATCGGCGTTAAACCCGCC
ACCAGATGGGCATTAAACGAGTATCCCGGCAGCAGGGGATCATTTTGCGCTTCAGCCATACTTTTCATAC
TCCCGCCATTCAGAGAAGAAACCAATTGTCCATATTGCATCAGACATTGCCGTCACTGCGTCTTTTACTG
GCTCTTCTCGCTAACCAAACCGGTAACCCCGCTTATTAAAAGCATTCTGTAACAAAGCGGGACCAAAGCC
ATGACAAAAACGCGTAACAAAAGTGTCTATAATCACGGCAGAAAAGTCCACATTGATTATTTGCACGGCG
TCACACTTTGCTATGCCATAGCATTTTTATCCATAAGATTAGCGGATCCTACCTGACGCTTTTTATCGCA
ACTCTCTACTGTTTCTCCATACCCGTTTTTTTGGGCTAGCGAATTCGAGCTCGGTACCCAAGTCTTAAAC
TAGACAGAATAGTTGTAAACTGAAATCAGTCCAGTTATGCTGTGAAAAAGCATACTGGACTTTTGTTATG
GCTAAAGCAAACTCTTCATTTTCTGAAGTGCAAATTGCCCGTCGTATTAAAGAGGGGCGTGGCCAAGGGC
ATGGTAAAGACTATATTCCATGGCTAACAGTACAAGAAGTTCCTTCTTCAGGTCGTTCCCACCGTATTTA
TTCTCATAAGACGGGACGAGTCCATCATTTGCTATCTGACTTAGAGCTTGCTGTTTTTCTCAGTCTTGAG
TGGGAGAGCAGCGTGCTAGATATACGCGAGCAGTTCCCCTTATTACCTAGTGATACCAGGCAGATTGCAA
TAGATAGTGGTATTAAGCATCCTGTTATTCGTGGTGTAGATCAGGTTATGTCTACTGATTTTTTAGTGGA
CTGCAAAGATGGTCCTTTTGAGCAGTTTGCTATTCAAGTCAAACCTGCAGCAGCCTTACAAGACGAGCGT
ACCTTAGAAAAACTAGAACTAGAGCGTCGCTATTGGCAGCAAAAGCAAATTCCTTGGTTCATTTTTACTG
ATAAAGAAATAAATCCCGTAGTAAAAGAAAATATTGAATGGCTTTATTCAGTGAAAACAGAAGAAGTTTC
TGCGGAGCTTTTAGCACAACTATCCCCATTGGCCCATATCCTGCAAGAAAAAGGAGATGAAAACATTATC
AATGTCTGTAAGCAGGTTGATATTGCTTATGATTTGGAGTTAGGCAAAACATTGAGTGAGATACGAGCCT
TAACCGCAAATGGTTTTATTAAGTTCAATATTTATAAGTCTTTCAGGGCAAATAAGTGTGCAGATCTCTG
TATTAGCCAAGTAGTGAATATGGAGGAGTTGCGCTATGTGGCAAATTAATGAGGTTGTGCTATTTGATAA
TGATCCGTATCGCATTTTGGCTATAGAGGATGGCCAAGTTGTCTGGATGCAAATAAGCGCTGATAAAGGA
GTTCCACAAGCTAGGGCTGAGTTGTTGCTAATGCAGTATTTAGATGAAGGCCGCTTAGTTAGAACTGATG
ACCCTTATGTACATCTTGATTTAGAAGAGCCGTCTGTAGATTCTGTCAGCTTCCAGAAGCGCGAGGAGGA
TTATCGAAAAATTCTTCCTATTATTAATAGTAAGGATCGTTTCGACCCTAAAGTCAGAAGCGAACTCGTT
GAGCATGTGGTCCAAGAACATAAGGTTACTAAGGCTACAGTTTATAAGTTGTTACGCCGTTACTGGCAGC
GTGGTCAAACGCCTAATGCATTAATTCCTGACTACAAAAACAGCGGTGCACCAGGGGAAAGACGTTCAGC
GACAGGAACAGCAAAGATTGGCCGAGCCAGAGAATATGGTAAGGGTGAAGGAACCAAGGTAACGCCCGAG
ATTGAACGCCTTTTTAGGTTGACCATAGAAAAGCACCTGTTAAATCAAAAAGGTACAAAGACCACCGTTG
CCTATAGACGATTTGTGGACTTGTTTGCTCAGTATTTTCCTCGCATTCCCCAAGAGGATTACCCAACACT
ACGTCAGTTTCGTTATTTTTATGATCGAGAATACCCTAAAGCTCAGCGCTTAAAGTCTAGAGTTAAAGCA
GGGGTATATAAAAAAGACGTACGACCCTTAAGTAGTACAGCCACTTCTCAGGCGTTAGGCCCTGGGAGTC
GTTATGAGATTGATGCCACGATTGCTGATATTTATTTAGTGGATCATCATGATCGCCAAAAAATCATAGG
AAGACCAACGCTTTACATTGTGATTGATGTGTTTAGTCGGATGATCACGGGCTTTTATATCGGCTTTGAA
AATCCGTCTTATGTGGTGGCGATGCAGGCTTTTGTAAATGCTTGCTCTGACAAAACGGCCATTTGTGCCC
AGCATGATATTGAGATTAGTAGCTCAGACTGGCCGTGTGTAGGTTTGCCAGATGTGTTGCTAGCGGACCG
TGGCGAATTAATGAGTCATCAGGTCGAAGCCTTAGTTTCTAGTTTTAATGTGCGAGTGGAAAGTGCTCCA
CCTAGACGTGGCGATGCTAAAGGCATAGTGGAAAGCACTTTTAGAACACTACAAGCCGAGTTTAAGTCCT
TTGCACCTGGCATTGTAGAGGGCAGTCGGATCAAAAGCCATGGTGAAACAGACTATAGGTTAGATGCATC
TCTGTCGGTATTTGAGTTCACACAAATTATTTTGCGTACGATCTTATTCAGAAATAACCATCTGGTGATG
GATAAATACGATCGAGATGCTGATTTTCCTACAGATTTACCGTCTATTCCTGTCCAGCTATGGCAATGGG
GTATGCAGCATCGTACAGGTAGTTTAAGGGCTGTGGAGCAAGAGCAGTTGCGAGTAGCGTTACTGCCTCG
CCGAAAGGTCTCTATTTCTTCATTTGGCGTTAATTTGTGGGGTTTGTATTACTCGGGGTCAGAGATTCTG
CGTGAGGGTTGGTTGCAGCGGAGCACTGATATAGCTAGACCTCAACATTTAGAAGCGGCTTATGACCCAG
TGCTGGTTGATACGATTTATTTGTTTCCGCAAGTTGGCAGCCGTGTATTTTGGCGCTGTAATCTGACGGA
ACGTAGTCGGCAGTTTAAAGGTCTCTCATTTTGGGAGGTTTGGGATATACAAGCACAAGAAAAACACAAT
AAAGCCAATGCGAAGCAGGATGAGTTAACTAAACGCAGGGAGCTTGAGGCGTTTATTCAGCAAACCATTC
AGAAAGCGAATAAGTTAACGCCCAGTACTACTGAGCCCAAATCAACACGCATTAAGCAGATTAAAACTAA
TAAAAAAGAAGCCGTGACCTCGGAGCGTAAAAAACGTGCGGAGCATTTGAAGCCAAGCTCTTCAGGTGAT
GAGGCTAAAGTTATTCCTTTCAACGCAGTGGAAGCGGATGATCAAGAAGATTACAGCCTACCCACATACG
TGCCTGAATTATTTCAGGATCCACCAGAAAAGGATGAGTCATGAGTGCTACCCGGATTCAAGCAGTTTAT
CGTGATACGGGGGTAGAGGCTTATCGTGATAATCCTTTTATCGAGGCCTTACCACCATTACAAGAGTCAG
TGAATAGTGCTGCATCACTGAAATCCTCTTTACAGCTTACTTCCTCTGACTTGCAAAAGTCCCGTGTTAT
CAGAGCTCATACCATTTGTCGTATTCCAGATGACTATTTTCAGCCATTAGGTACGCATTTGCTACTAAGT
GAGCGTATTTCGGTCATGATTCGAGGTGGCTACGTAGGCAGAAATCCTAAAACAGGAGATTTACAAAAGC
ATTTACAAAATGGTTATGAGCGTGTTCAAACGGGAGAGTTGGAGACATTTCGCTTTGAGGAGGCACGATC
TACGGCACAAAGCTTATTGTTAATTGGTTGTTCTGGTAGTGGGAAGACGACCTCTCTTCATCGTATTCTA
GCCACGTATCCTCAGGTGATTTACCATCGTGAACTCAATGTAGAGCAGGTGGTGTATTTGAAAATAGACT
GCTCGCATAATGGTTCGCTAAAAGAAATCTGCTTGAATTTTTTCAGAGCGTTGGATCGAGCCTTGGGCTC
GAACTATGAGCGTCGTTATGGCTTAAAACGTCATGGTATAGAAACCATGTTGGCTTTGATGTCGCAAATA
GCCAATGCACATGCTTTAGGGTTGTTGGTTATTGATGAAATTCAGCATTTAAGCCGCTCTCGTTCGGGTG
GATCTCAAGAGATGCTGAACTTTTTTGTGACGATGGTGAATATTATTGGCGTACCAGTGATGTTGATTGG
TACCCCTAAAGCACGAGAGATTTTTGAGGCTGATTTGCGGTCTGCACGTAGAGGGGCAGGGTTTGGAGCT
ATATTCTGGGATCCTATACAACAAACGCAACGTGGAAAGCCCAATCAAGAGTGGATCGCTTTTACGGATA
ATCTTTGGCAATTACAGCTTTTACAACGCAAAGATGCGCTGTTATCGGATGAGGTCCGTGATGTGTGGTA
TGAGCTAAGCCAAGGAGTGATGGACATTGTAGTAAAACTTTTTGTACTCGCTCAGCTCCGTGCGCTAGCT
TTAGGCAATGAGCGTATTACCGCTGGTTTATTGCGGCAAGTGTATCAAGATGAGTTAAAGCCTGTGCACC
CCATGCTAGAGGCATTACGCTCGGGTATCCCAGAACGCATTGCTCGTTATTCTGATCTAGTCGTTCCCGA
GATTGATAAACGGTTAATCCAACTTCAGCTAGATATCGCAGCGATACAAGAACAAACACCAGAAGAAAAA
GCCCTTCAAGAGTTAGATACCGAAGATCAGCGTCATTTATATCTGATGCTGAAAGAGGATTACGATTCAA
GCCTGTTAATTCCCACTATTAAAAAAGCGTTTAGCCAGAATCCAACGATGACAAGACAAAAGTTACTGCC
TCTTGTTTTGCAGTGGTTGATGGAAGGCGAAACGGTAGTGTCAGAACTAGAAAAGCCCTCCAAGAGTAAA
AAGGTTTCGGCTATAAAGGTAGTCAAGCCCAGCGACTGGGATAGCTTGCCTGATACGGATTTACGTTATA
TCTATTCACAACGCCAACCTGAAAAAACCATGCATGAACGGTTAAAAGGGAAAGGGGTAATAGTGGATAT
GGCGAGCTTATTTAAACAAGCAGGTTAGCCATGAGAAACTTTCCTGTTCCGTACTCGAATGAGCTGATTT
ATAGCACTATTGCACGGGCAGGCGTTTATCAAGGGATTGTTAGTCCTAAGCAGCTGTTGGATGAGGTGTA
TGGCAACCGCAAGGTGGTCGCTACCTTAGGTCTGCCCTCGCATTTAGGTGTGATAGCAAGACATCTACAT
CAAACAGGACGTTACGCTGTTCAGCAGCTTATTTATGAGCATACCTTATTCCCTTTATATGCTCCGTTTG
TAGGCAAGGAGCGCCGAGACGAAGCTATTCGGTTAATGGAGTACCAAGCGCAAGGTGCGGTGCATTTAAT
GCTAGGAGTCGCTGCTTCTAGAGTTAAGAGCGATAACCGCTTTAGATACTGCCCTGATTGCGTTGCTCTT
CAGCTAAATAGGTATGGGGAAGCCTTTTGGCAACGAGATTGGTATTTGCCCGCTTTGCCATATTGTCCAA
AACACGGTGCTTTAGTCTTCTTTGATAGAGCTGTAGATGATCACCGACATCAATTTTGGGCTTTGGGTCA
TACTGAGCTGCTTTCAGACTACCCCAAAGACTCCCTATCTCAATTAACAGCACTAGCTGCTTATATAGCC
CCTCTGTTAGATGCTCCACGAGCGCAAGAGCTTTCCCCAAGCCTTGAGCAGTGGACGCTGTTTTATCAGC
GCTTAGCGCAGGATCTAGGGCTAACCAAAAGCAAGCACATTCGTCATGACTTGGTGGCGGAGAGAGTGAG
GCAGACTTTTAGTGATGAGGCACTAGAGAAACTGGATTTAAAGTTGGCAGAGAACAAGGACACGTGTTGG
CTGAAAAGTATATTCCGTAAGCATAGAAAAGCCTTTAGTTATTTACAGCATAGTATTGTGTGGCAAGCCT
TATTGCCAAAACTAACGGTTATAGAAGCGCTACAGCAGGCAAGTGCTCTTACTGAGCACTCTATAACGAC
AAGACCTGTTAGCCAGTCTGTGCAACCTAACTCTGAAGATTTATCTGTTAAGCATAAAGACTGGCAGCAA
CTAGTGCATAAATACCAAGGAATTAAGGCGGCAAGACAGTCTTTAGAGGGTGGGGTGCTATACGCTTGGC
TTTACCGACATGACAGGGATTGGCTAGTTCACTGGAATCAACAGCATCAACAAGAGCGTCTGGCACCCGC
CCCTAGAGTTGATTGGAACCAAAGAGATCGAATTGCTGTACGACAACTATTAAGAATCATAAAGCGTCTA
GATAGTAGCCTTGATCACCCAAGAGCGACATCGAGCTGGCTGTTAAAGCAAACTCCTAACGGAACCTCTC
TTGCAAAAAATCTACAGAAACTGCCTTTGGTAGCGCTTTGCTTAAAGCGTTACTCAGAGAGTGTGGAAGA
TTATCAAATTAGACGGATTAGCCAAGCTTTTATTAAGCTTAAACAGGAAGATGTTGAGCTTAGGCGCTGG
CGATTATTAAGAAGTGCAACGTTATCTAAAGAGCGGATAACTGAGGAAGCACAAAGATTCTTGGAAATGG
TTTATGGGGAAGAGTGAGTGGTTAGGCTAGCTACATTTAATGACAATGTGCAGGTTGTACATATTGGTCA
TTTATTCCGTAACTCGGGTCATAAGGAGTGGCGTATTTTTGTTTGGTTTAATCCAATGCAAGAACGGAAA
TGGACTCGATTTACTCATTTGCCTTTATTAAGTCGAGCTAAGGTGGTTAACAGTACAACAAAGCAAATAA
ATAAGGCGGATCGTGTGATTGAGTTTGAAGCATCGGATCTTCAACGAGCCAAAATAATCGATTTTCCTAA
TCTCTCGTCCTTTGCTTCCGTACGCAACAAGGATGGAGCGCAGAGTTCATTTATTTACGAAGCTGAAACA
CCATATAGCAAGACTCGTTATCACATCCCACAGTTAGAGCTAGCTCGGTCATTATTTTTAGGGGATCCTC
TAGAGTCGACCTGCAGGCATGCAAGCTTGGCTGTTTTGGCGGATGAGAGAAGATTTTCAGCCTGATACAG
ATTAAATCAGAACGCAGAAGCGGTCTGATAAAACAGAATTTGCCTGGCGGCAGTAGCGCGGTGGTCCCAC
CTGACCCCATGCCGAACTCAGAAGTGAAACGCCGTAGCGCCGATGGTAGTGTGGGGTCTCCCCATGCGAG
AGTAGGGAACTGCCAGGCATCAAATAAAACGAAAGGCTCAGTCGAAAGACTGGGCCTTTCGTTTTATCTG
TTGTTTGTCGGTGAACGCTCTCCTGAGTAGGACAAATCCGCCGGGAGCGGATTTGAACGTTGCGAAGCAA
CGGCCCGGAGGGTGGCGGGCAGGACGCCCGCCATAAACTGCCAGGCATCAAATTAAGCAGAAGGCCATCC
TGACGGATGGCCTTTTTGCGTTTCTACAAACTCTTTTGTTTATTTTTCTAAATACATTCAAATATGTATC
CGCGGCCCGGTACCCAGCTTTTGTTCCCTTTAGTGAGGGTTAATTGCGCGCTTGGCGTAATCATGGTCAT
AGCTGTTTCCTGTGTGAAATTGTTATCCGCTCACAATTCCACACAACATACGAGCCGGAAGCATAAAGTG
TAAAGCCTGGGGTGCCTAATGAGTGAGCTAACTCACATTAATTGCGTTGCGCTCACTGCCCGCTTTCCAG
TCGGGAAACCTGTCGTGCCAGCTGCATTAATGAATCGGCCAACGCGCGGGGAGAGGCGGTTTGCGTATTG
GGCGCATGCATAAAAACTGTTGTAATTCATTAAGCATTCTGCCGACATGGAAGCCATCACAAACGGCATG
ATGAACCTGAATCGCCAGCGGCATCAGCACCTTGTCGCCTTGCGTATAATATTTGCCCATGGACGCACAC
CGTGGAAACGGATGAAGGCACGAACCCAGTTGACATAAGCCTGTTCGGTTCGTAAACTGTAATGCAAGTA
GCGTATGCGCTCACGCAACTGGTCCAGAACCTTGACCGAACGCAGCGGTGGTAACGGCGCAGTGGCGGTT
TTCATGGCTTGTTATGACTGTTTTTTTGTACAGTCTATGCCTCGGGCATCCAAGCAGCAAGCGCGTTACG
CCGTGGGTCGATGTTTGATGTTATGGAGCAGCAACGATGTTACGCAGCAGCAACGATGTTACGCAGCAGG
GCAGTCGCCCTAAAACAAAGTTAGGTGGCTCAAGTATGGGCATCATTCGCACATGTAGGCTCGGCCCTGA
CCAAGTCAAATCCATGCGGGCTGCTCTTGATCTTTTCGGTCGTGAGTTCGGAGACGTAGCCACCTACTCC
CAACATCAGCCGGACTCCGATTACCTCGGGAACTTGCTCCGTAGTAAGACATTCATCGCGCTTGCTGCCT
TCGACCAAGAAGCGGTTGTTGGCGCTCTCGCGGCTTACGTTCTGCCCAAGTTTGAGCAGCCGCGTAGTGA
GATCTATATCTATGATCTCGCAGTCTCCGGAGAGCACCGGAGGCAGGGCATTGCCACCGCGCTCATCAAT
CTCCTCAAGCATGAGGCCAACGCGCTTGGTGCTTATGTGATCTACGTGCAAGCAGATTACGGTGACGATC
CCGCAGTGGCTCTCTATACAAAGTTGGGCATACGGGAAGAAGTGATGCACTTTGATATCGACCCAAGTAC
CGCCACCTAACAATTCGTTCAAGCCGAGATCGGCTTCCCGGCCGCGGAGTTGTTCGGTAAATTGTCACAA
CGCCGCAGGTGGCACTTTTCGGGGAAATGTGCGCGCCCGCGTTCCTGCTGGCGCTGGGCCTGTTTCTGGC
GCTGGACTTCCCGCTGTTCCGTCAGCAGCTTTTCGCCCACGGCCTTGATGATCGCGGCGGCCTTGGCCTG
CATATCCCGATTCAACGGCCCCAGGGCGTCCAGAACGGGCTTCAGGCGCTCCCGAAGGTCTCGGGCCGTC
TCTTGGGCTTGATCGGCCTTCTTGCGCATCTCACGCGCTCCTGCGGCGGCCTGTAGGGCAGGCTCATACC
CCTGCCGAACCGCTTTTGTCAGCCGGTCGGCCACGGCTTCCGGCGTCTCAACGCGCTTTGAGATTCCCAG
CTTTTCGGCCAATCCCTGCGGTGCATAGGCGCGTGGCTCGACCGCTTGCGGGCTGATGGTGACGTGGCCC
ACTGGTGGCCGCTCCAGGGCCTCGTAGAACGCCTGAATGCGCGTGTGACGTGCCTTGCTGCCCTCGATGC
CCCGTTGCAGCCCTAGATCGGCCACAGCGGCCGCAAACGTGGTCTGGTCGCGGGTCATCTGCGCTTTGTT
GCCGATGAACTCCTTGGCCGACAGCCTGCCGTCCTGCGTCAGCGGCACCACGAACGCGGTCATGTGCGGG
CTGGTTTCGTCACGGTGGATGCTGGCCGTCACGATGCGATCCGCCCCGTACTTGTCCGCCAGCCACTTGT
GCGCCTTCTCGAAGAACGCCGCCTGCTGTTCTTGGCTGGCCGACTTCCACCATTCCGGGCTGGCCGTCAT
GACGTACTCGACCGCCAACACAGCGTCCTTGCGCCGCTTCTCTGGCAGCAACTCGCGCAGTCGGCCCATC
GCTTCATCGGTGCTGCTGGCCGCCCAGTGCTCGTTCTCTGGCGTCCTGCTGGCGTCAGCGTTGGGCGTCT
CGCGCTCGCGGTAGGCGTGCTTGAGACTGGCCGCCACGTTGCCCATTTTCGCCAGCTTCTTGCATCGCAT
GATCGCGTATGCCGCCATGCCTGCCCCTCCCTTTTGGTGTCCAACCGGCTCGACGGGGGCAGCGCAAGGC
GGTGCCTCCGGCGGGCCACTCAATGCTTGAGTATACTCACTAGACTTTGCTTCGCAAAGTCGTGACCGCC
TACGGCGGCTGCGGCGCCCTACGGGCTTGCTCTCCGGGCTTCGCCCTGCGCGGTCGCTGCGCTCCCTTGC
CAGCCCGTGGATATGTGGACGATGGCCGCGAGCGGCCACCGGCTGGCTCGCTTCGCTCGGCCCGTGGACA
ACCCTGCTGGACAAGCTGATGGACAGGCTGCGCCTGCCCACGAGCTTGACCACAGGGATTGCCCACCGGC
TACCCAGCCTTCGACCACATACCCACCGGCTCCAACTGCGCGGCCTGCGGCCTTGCCCCATCAATTTTTT
TAATTTTCTCTGGGGAAAAGCCTCCGGCCTGCGGCCTGCGCGCTTCGCTTGCCGGTTGGACACCAAGTGG
AAGGCGGGTCAAGGCTCGCGCAGCGACCGCGCAGCGGCTTGGCCTTGACGCGCCTGGAACGACCCAAGCC
TATGCGAGTGGGGGCAGTCGAAGGGCGAAGCCCGCCCGCCTGCCCCCCGAGCCTCACGGCGGCGAGTGCG
GGGGTTCCAAGGGGGCAGCGCCACCTTGGGCAAGGCCGAAGGCCGCGCAGTCGATCAACAAGCCCCGGAG
GGGCCACTTTTTGCCGGAGGGGGAGCCGCGCCGAAGGCGTGGGGGAACCCCGCAGGGGTGCCCTTCTTTG
GGCACCAAAGAACTAGATATAGGGCGAAATGCGAAAGACTTAAAAATCAACAACTTAAAAAAGGGGGGTA
CGCAACAGCTCATTGCGGCACCCCCCGCAATAGCTCATTGCGTAGGTTAAAGAAAATCTGTAATTGACTG
CCACTTTTACGCAACGCATAATTGTTGTCGCGCTGCCGAAAAGTTGCAGCTGATTGCGCATGGTGCCGCA
ACCGTGCGGCACCCCTACCGCATGGAGATAAGCATGGCCACGCAGTCCAGAGAAATCGGCATTCAAGCCA
AGAACAAGCCCGGTCACTGGGTGCAAACGGAACGCAAAGCGCATGAGGCGTGGGCCGGGCTTATTGCGAG
GAAACCCACGGCGGCAATGCTGCTGCATCACCTCGTGGCGCAGATGGGCCACCAGAACGCCGTGGTGGTC
AGCCAGAAGACACTTTCCAAGCTCATCGGACGTTCTTTGCGGACGGTCCAATACGCAGTCAAGGACTTGG
TGGCCGAGCGCTGGATCTCCGTCGTGAAGCTCAACGGCCCCGGCACCGTGTCGGCCTACGTGGTCAATGA
CCGCGTGGCGTGGGGCCAGCCCCGCGACCAGTTGCGCCTGTCGGTGTTCAGTGCCGCCGTGGTGGTTGAT
CACGACGACCAGGACGAATCGCTGTTGGTGCATGGCGACCTGCGCCGCATCCCGACCCTGTATCCGGGCG
AGCAGCAACTACCGACCGGCCCCGGCGAGGAGCCGCCCAGCCAGCCCGGCATTCCGGGCATGGAACCAGA
CCTGCCAGCCTTGACCGAAACGGAGGAATGGGAACGGCGCGGGCAGCAGCGCCTGCCGATGCCCGATGAG
CCGTGTTTTCTGGACGATGGCGAGCCGTTGGAGCCGCCGACACGGGTCACGCTGCCGCGCCGGTAGCACT
TGGGTTGCGCAGCAACCCGTAAGTGCGCTGTTCCAGACTATCGGCTGTAGCCGCCTCGCCGCCCTATACC
TTGTCTGCCTCCCCGCGTTGCGTCGCGGTGCATGGAGCCGGGCCACCTCGACCTGAATGGAAGCCGTATC
CACCTTAACTTAATGATTTTTACCAAAATCATTAGGGGATTCATCAGAGCCGTGTGCGAGACACCGCGGC
CGCCGGCGTTGTGGATACCTCGCGGAAAACTTGGCCCTCACTGACAGATGAGGGGCGGACGTTGACACTT
GAGGGGCCGACTCACCCGGCGCGGCGTTGACAGATGAGGGGCAGGCTCGATTTCGGCCGGCGACGTGGAG
CTGGCCAGCCTCGCAAATCGGCGAAAACGCCTGATTTTACGCGAGTTTCCCACAGATGATGTGGACAAGC
CTGGGGATAAGTGCCCTGCGGTATTGACACTTGAGGGGCGCGACTACTGACAGATGAGGGGCGCGATCCT
TGACACTTGAGGGGCAGAGTGCTGACAGATGAGGGGCGCACCTATTGACATTTGAGGGGCTGTCCACAGG
CAGAAAATCCAGCATTTGCAAGGGTTTCCGCCCGTTTTTCGGCCACCGCTAACCTGTCTTTTAACCTGCT
TTTAAACCAATATTTATAAACCTTGTTTTTAACCAGGGCTGCGCCCTGTGCGCGTGACCGCGCACGCCGA
AGGGGGGTGCCCCCCCTTCTCGAACCCTCCCGGCCCGCTAACGCGGGCCTCCCATCCCCCCAGGGGCTGC
GCCCCTCGGCCGCGAACGGCCTCACCCCAAAAATGGCAGCGCTGGCAGTCCTTGCCATTGCCGGGATCGG
GGCAGTAACGGGATGGGCGATCAGCCCGAGCGCGACGCCCGGAAGCATTGACGTGCCGCAGGTGCTGGCA
TCGACATTCAGCGACCAGGTGCCGGGCAGTGAGGGCGGCGGCCTGGGTGGCGGCCTGCCCTTCACTTCGG
CCGTCGGGGCATTCACGGACTTCATGGCGGGGCCGGCAATTTTTACCTTGGGCATTCTTGGCATAGTGGT
CGCGGGTGCCGTGCTCGTGTTCGGGGGTGAATTAATTCCCCGGATCCGTCAGCTTCACGCTGCCGCAAGC
ACTCAGGGCGCAAGGGCTGCTAAAGGAAGCGGAACACGTAGAAAGCCAGTCCGCAGAAACGGTGCTGACC
CCGGATGAATGTCAGCTACTGGGCTATCTGGACAAGGGAAAACGCAAGCGCAAAGAGAAAGCAGGTAGCT
TGCAGTGGGCTTACATGGCGATAGCTAGACTGGGCGGTTTTATGGACAGCAAGCGAACCGGAATTGCCAG
CTGGGGCGCCCTCTGGTAAGGTTGGGAAGCCCTGCAAAGTAAACTGGATGGCTTTCTTGCCGCCAAGGAT
CTGATGGCGCAGGGGATCAAGATCGACGGATCCGGGGAATTCCGGGGCAATCCCGCAAGGAGGGTGAATG
AATCGGACGTTTGACCGGAAGGCATACAGGCAAGAACTGATCGACGCGGGGTTTTCCGCCGAGGATGCCG
AAACCATCGCAAGCCGCACCGTCATGCGTGCGCCCCGCGAAACCTTCCAGTCCGTCGGCTCGATGGTCCA
GCAAGCTACGGCCAAGATCGAGCGCGACAGCGTGCAACTGGCTCCCCCTGCCCTGCCCGCGCCATCGGCC
GCCGTGGAGCGTTCGCGTCGTCTCGAACAGGAGGCGGCAGGTTTGGCGAAGTCGATGACCATCGACACGC
GAGGAACTATGACGACCAAGAAGCGAAAAACCGCCGGCGAGGACCTGGCAAAACAGGTCAGCGAGGCCAA
GCAGGCCGCGTTGCTGAAACACACGAAGCAGCAGATCAAGGAAATGCAGCTTTCCTTGTTCGATATTGCG
CCGTGGCCGGACACGATGCGAGCGATGCCAAACGACACGGCCCGCTCTGCCCTGTTCACCACGCGCAACA
AGAAAATCCCGCGCGAGGCGCTGCAAAACAAGGTCATTTTCCACGTCAACAAGGACGTGAAGATCACCTA
CACCGGCGTCGAGCTGCGGGCCGACGATGACGAACTGGTGTGGCAGCAGGTGTTGGAGTACGCGAAGCGC
ACCCCTATCGGCGAGCCGATCACCTTCACGTTCTACGAGCTTTGCCAGGACCTGGGCTGGTCGATCAATG
GCCGGTATTACACGAAGGCCGAGGAATGCCTGTCGCGCCTACAGGCGACGGCGATGGGCTTCACGTCCGA
CCGCGTTGGGCACCTGGAATCGGTGTCGCTGCTGCACCGCTTCCGCGTCCTGGACCGTGGCAAGAAAACG
TCCCGTTGCCAGGTCCTGATCGACGAGGAAATCGTCGTGCTGTTTGCTGGCGACCACTACACGAAATTCA
TATGGGAGAAGTACCGCAAGCTGTCGCCGACGGCCCGACGGATGTTCGACTATTTCAGCTCGCACCGGGA
GCCGTACCCGCTCAAGCTGGAAACCTTCCGCCTCATGTGCGGATCGGATTCCACCCGCGTGAAGAAGTGG
CGCGAGCAGGTCGGCGAAGCCTGCGAAGAGTTGCGAGGCAGCGGCCTGGTGGAACACGCCTGGGTCAATG
ACCTGGTGCATTGCAAACGCTAGGGCCTTGTGGGGTCAGTTCCGGCTGGGGGTTCAGCACAGCTGGGCGG
CACCTCGCTAACGGATTCACCGTTTTTATCAGGCTCTGGGAGGCAGAATAAATGATCATATCGTCAATTA
TTACCTCCACGGGGAGAGCCTGAGCAAACTGGCCTCAGGCATTTGAGAAGCACACGGTCACACTGCTTCC
GGTAGTCAATAAACCGGTAAACCAGCAATAGACATAAGCGGCTATTTAACGACCCTGCCCTGAACCGACG
ACCGGGTCGAATTTGCTTTCGAATTTCTGCCATTCATCCGCTTATTATCACTTATTCAGGCGTAGCAACC
AGGCGTTTAAGGGCACCAATAACTGCCTTAAAAAAATTACGCCCCGCCCTGCCACTCATCGCAGTACGGC
CTATTGGTTAAAAAATGAGCTGATTTAACAAAAATTTAACGCGAATTTTAACAAAATATTAACGCTTACA
ATTTCCATTCGCCATTCAGGCTGCGCAACTGTTGGGAAGGGCGATCGGTGCGGGCCTCTTCGCTATTACG
CCAGCTGGCGAAAGGGGGATGTGCTGCAAGGCGATTAAGTTGGGTAACGCCAGGGTTTTCCCAGTCACGA
CGTTGTAAAACGACGGCCAGTGAGCGCGCGTAATACGACTCACTATAGGGCGAATTGGTCGAGGGGGTGA
AAGCGCTATTTCTTCCAGAATTGCCATGATTTTTTCCCCACGGGAGCCAGTGACGCCTCCCGTGGGGAAA
AAATCATGGCAAT
